Addgene plasmid #83337: Pentaprobe PP12
Purpose: Pentaprobe for assesing the RNA binding potential of a protein
Depositing lab: Joel Mackay. Depositing organization: University of Sydney. Publication: A rapid method for assessing the RNA-binding potential of a protein. Bendak K, Loughlin FE, Cheung V, O'Connell MR, Crossley M, Mackay JP. Nucleic Acids Res. 2012 Aug;40(14):e105. doi: 10.1093/nar/gks285. Epub 2012 Apr 3. PubMed 22492509.
Backbone
  Vector backbone: pcDNA3
  Backbone manufacturer: Invitrogen
  Backbone size w/o insert (bp): 5400
  Vector type: Mammalian Expression ; RNA transcription
Growth in bacteria
  Bacterial resistance: Ampicillin, 100 μg/mL
  Growth temperature: 37°C
  Growth strain: DH5alpha
  Copy number: High Copy
Gene/Insert
  Gene/Insert name: PP12
  Species: Synthetic
  Insert size (bp): 100
  Promoter: CMV
  Cloning method: Unknown
  Sequencing primers: 5′ CMV-F; 3′ BGH-R
Terms and licenses: Academic/Nonprofit Terms; Industry Terms: Not Available to Industry
How to cite: Pentaprobe PP12 was a gift from Joel Mackay (Addgene plasmid # 83337 ; http://n2t.net/addgene:83337 ; RRID:Addgene_83337)
