[The description below was written by a language model from this plasmid's Addgene catalogue record and pLannotate feature annotations shown in this document.]
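Description:
Pentaprobe PP12 is a pcDNA3-based plasmid carrying a short synthetic insert of about 100 bp, PP12, which serves as a template for making an RNA probe used to test whether a protein of interest has RNA-binding activity. The name and numbering suggest it is one member of a set of such probes, though the record describes only this one. The catalogue lists the vector type as both mammalian expression and RNA transcription. The assembled sequence is 5,454 nt, consistent with a roughly 5.4 kb backbone plus a small insert.

The insert itself is not annotated in the feature table, but it evidently lies in the cloning region between the T7 promoter and the oppositely oriented SP6 promoter. That region sits downstream of the CMV immediate-early enhancer and promoter and upstream of the bovine growth hormone polyadenylation signal. This arrangement allows the sequence to be transcribed in vitro by bacteriophage polymerases from either strand. The CMV promoter, listed as the promoter in the record, could also drive transcription in mammalian cells. No protein-coding payload, tag or reporter is recorded.

The remaining features are standard pcDNA3 components. A high-copy ColE1/pUC-type origin and the β-lactamase gene with its own promoter support propagation in E. coli under ampicillin selection, and an f1 origin permits single-stranded DNA production. An SV40 early promoter drives the neomycin phosphotransferase gene, terminated by an SV40 poly(A) signal, for selection in mammalian cells. The small fragments annotated as HIV-1 LTR, ble, lacI and bom, together with the lac promoter and operator elements, are probably backbone remnants or incidental matches from automated annotation rather than functional parts.
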