Features (pLannotate 1.2.2; 20 found; start..end, strand, type, name):
     36..80      -  misc_feature   bom (fragment): basis of mobility region from pBR322
    235..614     +  enhancer       CMV enhancer: human cytomegalovirus immediate early enhancer
    615..818     +  promoter       CMV promoter: human cytomegalovirus (CMV) immediate early promoter
    814..847     +  LTR            5' LTR (truncated) (fragment): truncated 5' long terminal repeat (LTR) from HIV-1
    863..881     +  promoter       T7 promoter: promoter for bacteriophage T7 RNA polymerase
   1006..1024    -  promoter       SP6 promoter: promoter for bacteriophage SP6 RNA polymerase
   1050..1274    +  polyA_signal   bGH poly(A) signal: bovine growth hormone polyadenylation signal
   1278..1299    +  promoter       SV40 promoter (fragment): SV40 enhancer and early promoter
   1320..1748    +  rep_origin     f1 ori (sequence partly withheld): f1 bacteriophage origin of replication; arrow indicates direction of (+) strand synthesis
   1762..2092    +  promoter       SV40 promoter: SV40 enhancer and early promoter
   2159..2950    +  CDS            neo: KKA2_KLEPN - Also known as kan, nptII. Experimental evidence at protein level: Swiss-Prot protein existence level 1. Resistance to kanamycin, neomycin, paromomycin, ribostamycin, butirosin and gentamicin B. From Klebsiella pneumoniae.
   2974..3132    +  CDS            ble (fragment): BLE_KLEPN - Experimental evidence at protein level: Swiss-Prot protein existence level 1. Binding protein with a strong affinity to the bleomycin family of antibiotics. Binds to CL990; an antimitotic-antibiotic compound. From Klebsiella pneumoniae.
   3127..3248    +  polyA_signal   SV40 poly(A) signal: SV40 polyadenylation signal
   3321..3337    -  protein_bind   lac operator: The lac repressor binds to the lac operator to inhibit transcription in E. coli. This inhibition can be relieved by adding lactose or isopropyl-β-D-thiogalactopyranoside (IPTG). lac repressor encoded by lacI
   3345..3375    -  promoter       lac promoter: promoter for the E. coli lac operon
   3390..3411    -  protein_bind   CAP binding site: CAP binding activates transcription in the presence of cAMP. E. coli catabolite activator protein
   3424..3516    -  CDS            lacI (fragment): lac repressor; lacI; The lac repressor binds to the lac operator to inhibit transcription in E. coli. This inhibition can be relieved by adding lactose or isopropyl-β-D-thiogalactopyranoside (IPTG).
   3699..4287    -  rep_origin     ori: high-copy-number ColE1/pMB1/pBR322/pUC origin of replication
   4458..5318    -  CDS            AmpR: β-lactamase; bla; confers resistance to ampicillin, carbenicillin, and related antibiotics
   5319..5423    -  promoter       AmpR promoter: bla
>Addgene plasmid #83337 | Pentaprobe PP12 | addgene full sequence | sequence record 162259 | Addgene Assembled Sequence
GACGGATCGGGAGATCTCCCGATCCCCTATGGTCGACTCTCAGTACAATCTGCTCTGATGCCGCATAGTT
AAGCCAGTATCTGCTCCCTGCTTGTGTGTTGGAGGTCGCTGAGTAGTGCGCGAGCAAAATTTAAGCTACA
ACAAGGCAAGGCTTGACCGACAATTGCATGAAGAATCTGCTTAGGGTTAGGCGTTTTGCGCTGCTTCGCG
ATGTACGGGCCAGATATACGCGTTGACATTGATTATTGACTAGTTATTAATAGTAATCAATTACGGGGTC
ATTAGTTCATAGCCCATATATGGAGTTCCGCGTTACATAACTTACGGTAAATGGCCCGCCTGGCTGACCG
CCCAACGACCCCCGCCCATTGACGTCAATAATGACGTATGTTCCCATAGTAACGCCAATAGGGACTTTCC
ATTGACGTCAATGGGTGGAGTATTTACGGTAAACTGCCCACTTGGCAGTACATCAAGTGTATCATATGCC
AAGTACGCCCCCTATTGACGTCAATGACGGTAAATGGCCCGCCTGGCATTATGCCCAGTACATGACCTTA
TGGGACTTTCCTACTTGGCAGTACATCTACGTATTAGTCATCGCTATTACCATGGTGATGCGGTTTTGGC
AGTACATCAATGGGCGTGGATAGCGGTTTGACTCACGGGGATTTCCAAGTCTCCACCCCATTGACGTCAA
TGGGAGTTTGTTTTGGCACCAAAATCAACGGGACTTTCCAAAATGTCGTAACAACTCCGCCCCATTGACG
CAAATGGGCGGTAGGCGTGTACGGTGGGAGGTCTATATAAGCAGAGCTCTCTGGCTAACTAGAGAACCCA
CTGCTTACTGGCTTATCGAAATTAATACGACTCACTATAGGGAGACCCAAGCTTGGTACCGGGATCCCGT
ACCATACTATACCGTGGCGCGGCGTGACATCGCACCGCATGGCACGTCAGGCTGAGATTCCAGGTCGGAC
TCCAACCTCACCTAGAGGGCCCTATTCTATAGTGTCACCTAAATGCTAGAGCTCGCTGATCAGCCTCGAC
TGTGCCTTCTAGTTGCCAGCCATCTGTTGTTTGCCCCTCCCCCGTGCCTTCCTTGACCCTGGAAGGTGCC
ACTCCCACTGTCCTTTCCTAATAAAATGAGGAAATTGCATCGCATTGTCTGAGTAGGTGTCATTCTATTC
TGGGGGGTGGGGTGGGGCAGGACAGCAAGGGGGAGGATTGGGAAGACAATAGCAGGCATGCTGGGGATGC
GGTGGGCTCTATGGCTTCTGAGGCGGAAAGAACCAGCTGGGGCTCTAGGGGGTATCCCC
[124 nt withheld, positions 1320-1443]
C
[91 nt withheld, positions 1445-1535]
A
[49 nt withheld, positions 1537-1585]
CCTTTGACGTTGGAGTCCACGTTCTTT
[37 nt withheld, positions 1613-1649]
ACCCTATCTCGGTCTATTCTTTTGATTTATAAGGGATTTTGCCGATTTCGGCCTATTGGTTAAAAAATGA
GCTGATTTAACAAAAATTTAACGCGAATTAATTCTGTGGAATGTGTGTCAGTTAGGGTGTGGAAAGTCCC
CAGGCTCCCCAGGCAGGCAGAAGTATGCAAAGCATGCATCTCAATTAGTCAGCAACCAGGTGTGGAAAGT
CCCCAGGCTCCCCAGCAGGCAGAAGTATGCAAAGCATGCATCTCAATTAGTCAGCAACCATAGTCCCGCC
CCTAACTCCGCCCATCCCGCCCCTAACTCCGCCCAGTTCCGCCCATTCTCCGCCCCATGGCTGACTAATT
TTTTTTATTTATGCAGAGGCCGAGGCCGCCTCTGCCTCTGAGCTATTCCAGAAGTAGTGAGGAGGCTTTT
TTGGAGGCCTAGGCTTTTGCAAAAAGCTCCCGGGAGCTTGTATATCCATTTTCGGATCTGATCAAGAGAC
AGGATGAGGATCGTTTCGCATGATTGAACAAGATGGATTGCACGCAGGTTCTCCGGCCGCTTGGGTGGAG
AGGCTATTCGGCTATGACTGGGCACAACAGACAATCGGCTGCTCTGATGCCGCCGTGTTCCGGCTGTCAG
CGCAGGGGCGCCCGGTTCTTTTTGTCAAGACCGACCTGTCCGGTGCCCTGAATGAACTGCAGGACGAGGC
AGCGCGGCTATCGTGGCTGGCCACGACGGGCGTTCCTTGCGCAGCTGTGCTCGACGTTGTCACTGAAGCG
GGAAGGGACTGGCTGCTATTGGGCGAAGTGCCGGGGCAGGATCTCCTGTCATCTCACCTTGCTCCTGCCG
AGAAAGTATCCATCATGGCTGATGCAATGCGGCGGCTGCATACGCTTGATCCGGCTACCTGCCCATTCGA
CCACCAAGCGAAACATCGCATCGAGCGAGCACGTACTCGGATGGAAGCCGGTCTTGTCGATCAGGATGAT
CTGGACGAAGAGCATCAGGGGCTCGCGCCAGCCGAACTGTTCGCCAGGCTCAAGGCGCGCATGCCCGACG
GCGAGGATCTCGTCGTGACCCATGGCGATGCCTGCTTGCCGAATATCATGGTGGAAAATGGCCGCTTTTC
TGGATTCATCGACTGTGGCCGGCTGGGTGTGGCGGACCGCTATCAGGACATAGCGTTGGCTACCCGTGAT
ATTGCTGAAGAGCTTGGCGGCGAATGGGCTGACCGCTTCCTCGTGCTTTACGGTATCGCCGCTCCCGATT
CGCAGCGCATCGCCTTCTATCGCCTTCTTGACGAGTTCTTCTGAGCGGGACTCTGGGGTTCGAAATGACC
GACCAAGCGACGCCCAACCTGCCATCACGAGATTTCGATTCCACCGCCGCCTTCTATGAAAGGTTGGGCT
TCGGAATCGTTTTCCGGGACGCCGGCTGGATGATCCTCCAGCGCGGGGATCTCATGCTGGAGTTCTTCGC
CCACCCCAACTTGTTTATTGCAGCTTATAATGGTTACAAATAAAGCAATAGCATCACAAATTTCACAAAT
AAAGCATTTTTTTCACTGCATTCTAGTTGTGGTTTGTCCAAACTCATCAATGTATCTTATCATGTCTGTA
TACCGTCGACCTCTAGCTAGAGCTTGGCGTAATCATGGTCATAGCTGTTTCCTGTGTGAAATTGTTATCC
GCTCACAATTCCACACAACATACGAGCCGGAAGCATAAAGTGTAAAGCCTGGGGTGCCTAATGAGTGAGC
TAACTCACATTAATTGCGTTGCGCTCACTGCCCGCTTTCCAGTCGGGAAACCTGTCGTGCCAGCTGCATT
AATGAATCGGCCAACGCGCGGGGAGAGGCGGTTTGCGTATTGGGCGCTCTTCCGCTTCCTCGCTCACTGA
CTCGCTGCGCTCGGTCGTTCGGCTGCGGCGAGCGGTATCAGCTCACTCAAAGGCGGTAATACGGTTATCC
ACAGAATCAGGGGATAACGCAGGAAAGAACATGTGAGCAAAAGGCCAGCAAAAGGCCAGGAACCGTAAAA
AGGCCGCGTTGCTGGCGTTTTTCCATAGGCTCCGCCCCCCTGACGAGCATCACAAAAATCGACGCTCAAG
TCAGAGGTGGCGAAACCCGACAGGACTATAAAGATACCAGGCGTTTCCCCCTGGAAGCTCCCTCGTGCGC
TCTCCTGTTCCGACCCTGCCGCTTACCGGATACCTGTCCGCCTTTCTCCCTTCGGGAAGCGTGGCGCTTT
CTCAATGCTCACGCTGTAGGTATCTCAGTTCGGTGTAGGTCGTTCGCTCCAAGCTGGGCTGTGTGCACGA
ACCCCCCGTTCAGCCCGACCGCTGCGCCTTATCCGGTAACTATCGTCTTGAGTCCAACCCGGTAAGACAC
GACTTATCGCCACTGGCAGCAGCCACTGGTAACAGGATTAGCAGAGCGAGGTATGTAGGCGGTGCTACAG
AGTTCTTGAAGTGGTGGCCTAACTACGGCTACACTAGAAGGACAGTATTTGGTATCTGCGCTCTGCTGAA
GCCAGTTACCTTCGGAAAAAGAGTTGGTAGCTCTTGATCCGGCAAACAAACCACCGCTGGTAGCGGTGGT
TTTTTTGTTTGCAAGCAGCAGATTACGCGCAGAAAAAAAGGATCTCAAGAAGATCCTTTGATCTTTTCTA
CGGGGTCTGACGCTCAGTGGAACGAAAACTCACGTTAAGGGATTTTGGTCATGAGATTATCAAAAAGGAT
CTTCACCTAGATCCTTTTAAATTAAAAATGAAGTTTTAAATCAATCTAAAGTATATATGAGTAAACTTGG
TCTGACAGTTACCAATGCTTAATCAGTGAGGCACCTATCTCAGCGATCTGTCTATTTCGTTCATCCATAG
TTGCCTGACTCCCCGTCGTGTAGATAACTACGATACGGGAGGGCTTACCATCTGGCCCCAGTGCTGCAAT
GATACCGCGAGACCCACGCTCACCGGCTCCAGATTTATCAGCAATAAACCAGCCAGCCGGAAGGGCCGAG
CGCAGAAGTGGTCCTGCAACTTTATCCGCCTCCATCCAGTCTATTAATTGTTGCCGGGAAGCTAGAGTAA
GTAGTTCGCCAGTTAATAGTTTGCGCAACGTTGTTGCCATTGCTACAGGCATCGTGGTGTCACGCTCGTC
GTTTGGTATGGCTTCATTCAGCTCCGGTTCCCAACGATCAAGGCGAGTTACATGATCCCCCATGTTGTGC
AAAAAAGCGGTTAGCTCCTTCGGTCCTCCGATCGTTGTCAGAAGTAAGTTGGCCGCAGTGTTATCACTCA
TGGTTATGGCAGCACTGCATAATTCTCTTACTGTCATGCCATCCGTAAGATGCTTTTCTGTGACTGGTGA
GTACTCAACCAAGTCATTCTGAGAATAGTGTATGCGGCGACCGAGTTGCTCTTGCCCGGCGTCAATACGG
GATAATACCGCGCCACATAGCAGAACTTTAAAAGTGCTCATCATTGGAAAACGTTCTTCGGGGCGAAAAC
TCTCAAGGATCTTACCGCTGTTGAGATCCAGTTCGATGTAACCCACTCGTGCACCCAACTGATCTTCAGC
ATCTTTTACTTTCACCAGCGTTTCTGGGTGAGCAAAAACAGGAAGGCAAAATGCCGCAAAAAAGGGAATA
AGGGCGACACGGAAATGTTGAATACTCATACTCTTCCTTTTTCAATATTATTGAAGCATTTATCAGGGTT
ATTGTCTCATGAGCGGATACATATTTGAATGTATTTAGAAAAATAAACAAATAGGGGTTCCGCGCACATT
TCCCCGAAAAGTGCCACCTGACGTC
