>Addgene plasmid #83337 | Pentaprobe PP12 | depositor partial sequence | sequence record 158596 | Pentaprobe sequence
CGGGATCCCGTACCATACTATACCGTGGCGCGGCGTGACATCGCACCGCATGGCACGTCAGGCTGAGATT
CCAGGTCGGACTCCAACCTCAC
