>Addgene plasmid #83337 | Pentaprobe PP12 | addgene partial sequence | sequence record 162252 | CMV-F 5'-CGCAAATGGGCGGTAGGCGTG-3'
AGCAGAGCTCTCTGGCTAACTAGAGAACCCACTGCTTACTGGCTTATCGAAATTAATACGACTCACTATA
GGGAGACCCAAGCTTGGTACCGGGATCCCGTACCATACTATACCGTGGCGCGGCGTGACATCGCACCGCA
TGGCACGTCAGGCTGAGATTCCAGGTCGGACTCCAACCTCACCTAGAGGGCCCTATTCTATAGTGTCACC
TAAATGCTAGAGCTCGCTGATCAGCCTCGACTGTGCCTTCTAGTTGCCAGCCATCTGTTGTTTGCCCCTC
CCCCGTGCCTTCCTTGACCCTGGAAGGTGCCACTCCCACTGTCCTTTCCTAATAAAATGAGGAAATTGCA
TCGCATTGTCTGAGTAGGTGTCATTCTATTCTGGGGGGTGGGGTGGGGCAGGACAGCAAGGGGGAGGATT
GGGAAGACAATAGCAGGCATGCTGGGGATGCGGTGGGCTCTATGGCTTCTGAGGCGGAAAGAACCAGCTG
GGGCTCTAGGGGGTATCCCC
[124 nt withheld, positions 511-634]
C
[91 nt withheld, positions 636-726]
A
[49 nt withheld, positions 728-776]
CCTTTGACGTTGGAGTCCACGTTCTTT
[37 nt withheld, positions 804-840]
ACCCTATCTCGGTCTATTCTTTTGATTTATAAGGGATTTTGCCGATTTCGGCCTATTGGTTAAAAAATGA
GCTGATTTAACAAAAATTTAACGCGAATTAATTCTGTGGAATGTGTGTCAGTTAGGGTGTGGAAAGTCCC
CAGGCTCCCCA
