>Addgene plasmid #83337 | Pentaprobe PP12 | addgene partial sequence | sequence record 162257 | BGH-rev 5'-TAGAAGGCACAGTCGAGG-3'
CTATAGAATAGGGCCCTCTAGGTGAGGTTGGAGTCCGACCTGGAATCTCAGCCTGACGTGCCATGCGGTG
CGATGTCACGCCGCGCCACGGTATAGTATGGTACGGGATCCCGGTACCAAGCTTGGGTCTCCCTATAGTG
AGTCGTATTAATTTCGATAAGCCAGTAAGCAGTGGGTTCTCTAGTTAGCCAGAGAGCTCTGCTTATATAG
ACCTCCCACCGTACACGCCTACCGCCCATTTGCGTCAATGGGGCGGAGTTGTTACGACATTTTGGAAAGT
CCCGTTGATTTTGGTGCCAAAACAAACTCCCATTGACGTCAATGGGGTGGAGACTTGGAAATCCCCGTGA
GTCAAACCGCTATCCACGCCCATTGATGTACTGCCAAAACCGCATCACCATGGTAATAGCGATGACTAAT
ACGTAGATGTACTGCCAAGTAGGAAAGTCCCATAAGGTCATGTACTGGGCATAATGCCAGGCGGGCCATT
TACCGTCATTGACGTCAATAGGGGGCGTACTTGGCATATGATACACTTGATGTACTGCCAAGTGGGCAGT
TTACCGTAAATACTCCACCCATTGACGTCAATGGAAAGTCCCTATTGGCGTTACTATGGGAACATACGTC
ATTATTGACGTCAATGGGCGGGGGTCGTTGGGCGGTCAGCCAGGCGGGCCATTTACCGTAAGTTATGTAA
CGCGGAACTCCATATATGGGCTATGAACTAATGACCCCGTAATTGATTACTATTAATAACTAGTCAATAA
TCAATGTCAACGCGTATATCTGGCCCGTACATCGCGAAGCAGCGCAAAACGCCTAACCCTAAGCAGATTC
TTCATGCAATTGTCGGTCAAGCCTTGCCTTGTTGTAGCTTAAATTTTGCTCGCGCACTACTCAGCGACCT
CCAA
